Addgene plasmid #209040: pLenti-nSpCas9-APOBEC3A
Purpose: Lentiviral vector expressing doxycycline-inducible human codon-optimized cytosine base editor where APOBEC3A is fused to the N-terminus of SpCas9(D10A)-sDNA Rad51-2xUGI-6xNLS
Depositing lab: Thomas Gonatopoulos-Pournatzis. Depositing organization: National Cancer Institute (NCI). Publication: Genome-scale exon perturbation screens uncover exons critical for cell fitness. Xiao MS, Damodaran AP, Kumari B, Dickson E, Xing K, On TA, Parab N, King HE, Perez AR, Guiblet WM, Duncan G, Che A, Chari R, Andresson T, Vidigal JA, Weatheritt RJ, Aregger M, Gonatopoulos-Pournatzis T. Mol Cell. 2024 Jul 11;84(13):2553-2572.e19. doi: 10.1016/j.molcel.2024.05.024. Epub 2024 Jun 24. PubMed 38917794.
Backbone
  Vector backbone: TLCV2 inducible lentiviral plasmid
  Backbone manufacturer: Addgene #87360
  Vector type: Mammalian Expression, Lentiviral, CRISPR
  Selectable markers: Blasticidin
Growth in bacteria
  Bacterial resistance: Ampicillin, 100 μg/mL
  Growth temperature: 30°C
  Growth strain: NEB Stable
  Copy number: High Copy
Gene/Insert
  Gene/Insert name: APOBEC3A-nSpCas9
  Species: Streptococcus pyogenes
  Mutation: D10A
  Promoter: Tight TRE promoter
  Tag / fusion protein: FLAG-HA (N terminal on insert)
  Cloning method: Gibson Cloning
Terms and licenses: Academic/Nonprofit Terms; Industry Terms: Not Available to Industry
How to cite: pLenti-nSpCas9-APOBEC3A was a gift from Thomas Gonatopoulos-Pournatzis (Addgene plasmid # 209040 ; http://n2t.net/addgene:209040 ; RRID:Addgene_209040)
