[The description below was written by a language model from this plasmid's Addgene catalogue record and pLannotate feature annotations shown in this document.]
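Description:
pLenti-nSpCas9-APOBEC3A is a 14,150-nt third-generation-style, self-inactivating lentiviral vector built on the TLCV2 inducible backbone for doxycycline-controlled expression of a cytosine base editor in mammalian cells. In bacteria it is maintained through a high-copy ColE1/pUC origin and ampicillin resistance; an f1 origin and remnants of lac and T7/T3 cloning elements are also present. The viral portion comprises an RSV promoter driving a truncated HIV-1 5' LTR, the Ψ packaging signal with a gag fragment, the RRE, cPPT/CTS, WPRE and a ΔU3 3' LTR, followed by an SV40 poly(A) signal and SV40 origin.

The payload is a human codon-optimized fusion transcribed from the tight TRE promoter. According to the record it carries an N-terminal FLAG-HA tag, then human APOBEC3A cytidine deaminase, a single-stranded-DNA-binding fragment of RAD51, SpCas9 nickase (D10A), two copies of the uracil glycosylase inhibitor UGI and six nuclear localization signals. The automated annotation detects only one UGI and does not mark the FLAG tag or NLS elements. The deaminase converts cytosines in the strand displaced by guide binding, while UGI blocks uracil excision and the nick on the opposite strand favours fixation of the C-to-T edit. A separate EF-1α core promoter drives blasticidin S deaminase and, downstream, the rtTA3 transactivator, so that transduced cells can be selected with blasticidin and editor expression switched on with doxycycline. How the two coding regions are linked is not annotated. Only a fragment of a U6 promoter is annotated and no guide scaffold is listed, so guide RNAs presumably have to be supplied separately. The associated publication concerns genome-scale exon perturbation screens.
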