Features (pLannotate 1.2.2; 35 found; start..end, strand, type, name):
     36..62      +  CDS            Rev (fragment): human immunodeficiency virus 1 (HIV-1) Rev protein; rev; enhances nuclear export of unspliced and incompletely spliced viral mRNAs
     66..246     +  promoter       U6 promoter (fragment): RNA polymerase III promoter for human U6 snRNA
    287..404     +  misc_feature   cPPT/CTS: central polypurine tract and central termination sequence of HIV-1
    469..783     +  promoter       tight TRE promoter: Tet-responsive promoter PTight, consisting of seven tet operator sequences followed by the minimal CMV promoter
    830..855     +  CDS            3xHA (fragment): three tandem HA epitope tags
    863..1456    +  CDS            APOBEC3A: ABC3A_HUMAN - Experimental evidence at protein level: Swiss-Prot protein existence level 1. DNA deaminase (cytidine deaminase) with restriction activity against viruses, foreign DNA and mobility of retrotransposons. Exhibits antiviral activity against adeno-associated virus (AAV) and human T- cell leukemia virus type 1 (HTLV-1) and may inhibit the mobility of LTR and non-LTR retrotransposons. Selectively targets single-stranded DNA and can deaminate both methylcytosine and cytosine in foreign DNA. Can induce somatic hypermutation in the nuclear and mitochondrial DNA. May also play a role in th
   1553..1912    +  CDS            RAD51 (fragment): RAD51_HUMAN - Also known as RAD51A, RECA. Experimental evidence at protein level: Swiss-Prot protein existence level 1. Plays an important role in homologous strand exchange, a key step in DNA repair through homologous recombination (HR) (PubMed:28575658). Binds to single and double-stranded DNA and exhibits DNA-dependent ATPase activity. Catalyzes the recognition of homology and strand exchange between homologous DNA partners to form a joint molecule between a processed DNA break and the repair template. Binds to single-stranded DNA in an ATP-dependent manner to form nucleoprotein filaments w
   1997..3598    +  CDS            dCas9(N): N-terminal portion of catalytically inactive Streptococcus pyogenes dCas9 carrying the D10A mutation (Zetsche et al., 2015)
   3599..6093    +  CDS            Cas9(C) (fragment): C-terminal portion of Streptococcus pyogenes Cas9 (Zetsche et al., 2015)
   6413..6661    +  CDS            UGI: UNGI_BPPB2 - Experimental evidence at protein level: Swiss-Prot protein existence level 1. This protein binds specifically and reversibly to the host uracil-DNA glycosylase, preventing removal of uracil residues from PBS2 DNA by the host uracil-excision repair system. From Bacillus phage PBS2 (Bacteriophage PBS2).
   6911..7122    +  promoter       EF-1α core promoter: core promoter for human elongation factor EF-1α
   7138..7533    +  CDS            BSD: blasticidin S deaminase; Aspergillus terreus BSD; confers resistance to blasticidin
   7594..8291    +  CDS            rtTA3 (fragment): reverse tetracycline transactivator 3 activates expression from Tet-responsive promoters in the presence of doxycycline
   8221..8331    +  CDS            VP48: 3 tandem repeats of the minimal activation domain of herpes simplex virus VP16 (Cheng et al., 2013)
   8356..8944    +  misc_feature   WPRE: woodchuck hepatitis virus posttranscriptional regulatory element
   8995..9014    +  misc_feature   cPPT/CTS (fragment): central polypurine tract and central termination sequence of HIV-1
   9016..9249    +  LTR            3' LTR (ΔU3): self-inactivating 3' long terminal repeat (LTR) from HIV-1
   9327..9448    +  polyA_signal   SV40 poly(A) signal: SV40 polyadenylation signal
   9488..9623    +  rep_origin     SV40 ori: SV40 origin of replication
   9644..9662    -  promoter       T7 promoter: promoter for bacteriophage T7 RNA polymerase
   9670..9825    +  CDS            lacZα (fragment): LacZα fragment of β-galactosidase; lacZ fragment
   9830..10258   +  rep_origin     f1 ori (sequence partly withheld): f1 bacteriophage origin of replication; arrow indicates direction of (+) strand synthesis
  10311..10415   +  promoter       AmpR promoter: bla
  10416..11276   +  CDS            AmpR: β-lactamase; bla; confers resistance to ampicillin, carbenicillin, and related antibiotics
  11447..12035   +  rep_origin     ori: high-copy-number ColE1/pMB1/pBR322/pUC origin of replication
  12218..12308   +  CDS            lacI (fragment): lac repressor; lacI; The lac repressor binds to the lac operator to inhibit transcription in E. coli. This inhibition can be relieved by adding lactose or isopropyl-β-D-thiogalactopyranoside (IPTG).
  12323..12344   +  protein_bind   CAP binding site: CAP binding activates transcription in the presence of cAMP. E. coli catabolite activator protein
  12359..12389   +  promoter       lac promoter: promoter for the E. coli lac operon
  12393..12415   +  protein_bind   lac operator (fragment): The lac repressor binds to the lac operator to inhibit transcription in E. coli. This inhibition can be relieved by adding lactose or isopropyl-β-D-thiogalactopyranoside (IPTG). lac repressor encoded by lacI
  12458..12476   +  promoter       T3 promoter: promoter for bacteriophage T3 RNA polymerase
  12504..12730   +  promoter       RSV promoter: Rous sarcoma virus enhancer/promoter
  12731..12911   +  LTR            5' LTR (truncated): truncated 5' long terminal repeat (LTR) from HIV-1
  12958..13083   +  misc_feature   HIV-1 Ψ: packaging signal of human immunodeficiency virus type 1
  13067..13430   +  CDS            HIV-1 gag (fragment): gag protein from human immunodeficiency virus 1; gag
  13576..13809   +  misc_feature   RRE: The Rev response element (RRE) of HIV-1 allows for Rev-dependent mRNA export from the nucleus to the cytoplasm.
>Addgene plasmid #209040 | pLenti-nSpCas9-APOBEC3A | addgene full sequence | sequence record 413592 | Addgene NGS Result
GAGTTAGGCAGGGATATTCACCATTATCGTTTCAGACCCACCTCCCAACCCCGAGGGGACCCAGAGAGGG
CCTATTTCCCATGATTCCTTCATATTTGCATATACGATACAAGGCTGTTAGAGAGATAATTAGAATTAAT
TTGACTGTAAACACAAAGATATTAGTACAAAATACGTGACGTAGAAAGTAATAATTTCTTGGGTAGTTTG
CAGTTTTAAAATTATGTTTTAAAATGGACTATCATAAATTCTAGATCTTGAGACAAATGGCAGTATTCAT
CCACAATTTTAAAAGAAAAGGGGGGATTGGGGGGTACAGTGCAGGGGAAAGAATAGTAGACATAATAGCA
ACAGACATACAAACTAAAGAATTACAAAAACAAATTACAAAAATTCAAAATTTTCGGGTTTATTACAGGG
ACAGCAGAGATCCACTTTGGCGCCGGCTCGAGCGCGAATCGATATGTCGAGTTTACTCCCTATCAGTGAT
AGAGAACGTATGTCGAGTTTACTCCCTATCAGTGATAGAGAACGATGTCGAGTTTACTCCCTATCAGTGA
TAGAGAACGTATGTCGAGTTTACTCCCTATCAGTGATAGAGAACGTATGTCGAGTTTACTCCCTATCAGT
GATAGAGAACGTATGTCGAGTTTATCCCTATCAGTGATAGAGAACGTATGTCGAGTTTACTCCCTATCAG
TGATAGAGAACGTATGTCGAGGTAGGCGTGTACGGTGGGAGGCCTATATAAGCAGAGCTCGTTTAGTGAA
CCGTCAGATCGCCTGGAGAATTGGCTAGCACCATGGATTACAAAGACGATGACGATAAGTACCCATACGA
TGTGCCAGATTACGCCAGCGCTGAGGCATCTCCAGCAAGCGGACCAAGGCACCTGATGGACCCCCACATC
TTCACCTCTAACTTTAACAATGGCATCGGCAGGCACAAGACATACCTGTGCTATGAGGTGGAGCGCCTGG
ACAACGGCACCAGCGTGAAGATGGATCAGCACAGAGGCTTCCTGCACAACCAGGCCAAGAATCTGCTGTG
CGGCTTCTACGGCCGGCACGCAGAGCTGAGATTTCTGGACCTGGTGCCTAGCCTGCAGCTGGATCCAGCC
CAGATCTATAGGGTGACCTGGTTCATCAGCTGGTCCCCATGCTTTTCCTGGGGATGTGCAGGAGAGGTGC
GCGCCTTCCTGCAGGAGAATACACACGTGCGGCTGAGAATCTTTGCCGCCCGGATCTACGACTATGATCC
TCTGTACAAGGAGGCCCTGCAGATGCTGAGAGACGCAGGAGCCCAGGTGTCCATCATGACCTATGATGAG
TTCAAGCACTGCTGGGACACATTTGTGGATCACCAGGGCTGTCCCTTTTAGCCTTGGGACGGACTGGATG
AGCACTCCCAGGCCCTGTCTGGCAGGCTGAGGGCCATCCTGCAGAACCAGGGCAATAGCGGAGGATCTAG
CGGAGGATCAAGCGGAAGCGAGACTCCTGGAACCAGCGAAAGCGCAACCCCAGAAAGCAGCGGAGGAAGT
AGCGGAGGAAGCATGGCAATGCAGATGCAGCTTGAAGCAAATGCAGATACTTCAGTGGAAGAAGAAAGCT
TTGGCCCACAACCCATTTCACGGTTAGAGCAGTGTGGCATAAATGCCAACGATGTGAAGAAATTGGAAGA
AGCTGGATTCCATACTGTGGAGGCTGTTGCCTATGCGCCAAAGAAGGAGCTAATAAATATTAAGGGAATT
AGTGAAGCCAAAGCTGATAAAATTCTGGCTGAGGCAGCTAAATTAGTTCCAATGGGTTTCACCACTGCAA
CTGAATTCCACCAAAGGCGGTCAGAGATCATACAGATTACTACTGGCTCCAAAGAGCTTGACAAACTACT
TCAATCTGGCGGATCTAGCGGTGGATCTAGCGGCTCTGAGACCCCTGGAACATCCGAATCCGCCACTCCA
GAGAGCAGCGGAGGCTCTTCTGGAGGATCAAGCGCTGACAAGAAGTACAGCATCGGCCTGGCCATCGGCA
CCAACTCTGTGGGCTGGGCCGTGATCACCGACGAGTACAAGGTGCCCAGCAAGAAATTCAAGGTGCTGGG
CAACACCGACCGGCACAGCATCAAGAAGAACCTGATCGGAGCCCTGCTGTTCGACAGCGGCGAAACAGCC
GAGGCCACCCGGCTGAAGAGAACCGCCAGAAGAAGATACACCAGACGGAAGAACCGGATCTGCTATCTGC
AAGAGATCTTCAGCAACGAGATGGCCAAGGTGGACGACAGCTTCTTCCACAGACTGGAAGAGTCCTTCCT
GGTGGAAGAGGATAAGAAGCACGAGCGGCACCCCATCTTCGGCAACATCGTGGACGAGGTGGCCTACCAC
GAGAAGTACCCCACCATCTACCACCTGAGAAAGAAACTGGTGGACAGCACCGACAAGGCCGACCTGCGGC
TGATCTATCTGGCCCTGGCCCACATGATCAAGTTCCGGGGCCACTTCCTGATCGAGGGCGACCTGAACCC
CGACAACAGCGACGTGGACAAGCTGTTCATCCAGCTGGTGCAGACCTACAACCAGCTGTTCGAGGAAAAC
CCCATCAACGCCAGCGGCGTGGACGCCAAGGCCATCCTGTCTGCCAGACTGAGCAAGAGCAGACGGCTGG
AAAATCTGATCGCCCAGCTGCCCGGCGAGAAGAAGAATGGCCTGTTCGGAAACCTGATTGCCCTGAGCCT
GGGCCTGACCCCCAACTTCAAGAGCAACTTCGACCTGGCCGAGGATGCCAAACTGCAGCTGAGCAAGGAC
ACCTACGACGACGACCTGGACAACCTGCTGGCCCAGATCGGCGACCAGTACGCCGACCTGTTTCTGGCCG
CCAAGAACCTGTCCGACGCCATCCTGCTGAGCGACATCCTGAGAGTGAACACCGAGATCACCAAGGCCCC
CCTGAGCGCCTCTATGATCAAGAGATACGACGAGCACCACCAGGACCTGACCCTGCTGAAAGCTCTCGTG
CGGCAGCAGCTGCCTGAGAAGTACAAAGAGATTTTCTTCGACCAGAGCAAGAACGGCTACGCCGGCTACA
TTGACGGCGGAGCCAGCCAGGAAGAGTTCTACAAGTTCATCAAGCCCATCCTGGAAAAGATGGACGGCAC
CGAGGAACTGCTCGTGAAGCTGAACAGAGAGGACCTGCTGCGGAAGCAGCGGACCTTCGACAACGGCAGC
ATCCCCCACCAGATCCACCTGGGAGAGCTGCACGCCATTCTGCGGCGGCAGGAAGATTTTTACCCATTCC
TGAAGGACAACCGGGAAAAGATCGAGAAGATCCTGACCTTCCGCATCCCCTACTACGTGGGCCCTCTGGC
CAGGGGAAACAGCAGATTCGCCTGGATGACCAGAAAGAGCGAGGAAACCATCACCCCCTGGAACTTCGAG
GAAGTGGTGGACAAGGGCGCTTCCGCCCAGAGCTTCATCGAGCGGATGACCAACTTCGATAAGAACCTGC
CCAACGAGAAGGTGCTGCCCAAGCACAGCCTGCTGTACGAGTACTTCACCGTGTATAACGAGCTGACCAA
AGTGAAATACGTGACCGAGGGAATGAGAAAGCCCGCCTTCCTGAGCGGCGAGCAGAAAAAGGCCATCGTG
GACCTGCTGTTCAAGACCAACCGGAAAGTGACCGTGAAGCAGCTGAAAGAGGACTACTTCAAGAAAATCG
AGTGCTTCGACTCCGTGGAAATCTCCGGCGTGGAAGATCGGTTCAACGCCTCCCTGGGCACATACCACGA
TCTGCTGAAAATTATCAAGGACAAGGACTTCCTGGACAATGAGGAAAACGAGGACATTCTGGAAGATATC
GTGCTGACCCTGACACTGTTTGAGGACAGAGAGATGATCGAGGAACGGCTGAAAACCTATGCCCACCTGT
TCGACGACAAAGTGATGAAGCAGCTGAAGCGGCGGAGATACACCGGCTGGGGCAGGCTGAGCCGGAAGCT
GATCAACGGCATCCGGGACAAGCAGTCCGGCAAGACAATCCTGGATTTCCTGAAGTCCGACGGCTTCGCC
AACAGAAACTTCATGCAGCTGATCCACGACGACAGCCTGACCTTTAAAGAGGACATCCAGAAAGCCCAGG
TGTCCGGCCAGGGCGATAGCCTGCACGAGCACATTGCCAATCTGGCCGGCAGCCCCGCCATTAAGAAGGG
CATCCTGCAGACAGTGAAGGTGGTGGACGAGCTCGTGAAAGTGATGGGCCGGCACAAGCCCGAGAACATC
GTGATCGAAATGGCCAGAGAGAACCAGACCACCCAGAAGGGACAGAAGAACAGCCGCGAGAGAATGAAGC
GGATCGAAGAGGGCATCAAAGAGCTGGGCAGCCAGATCCTGAAAGAACACCCCGTGGAAAACACCCAGCT
GCAGAACGAGAAGCTGTACCTGTACTACCTGCAGAATGGGCGGGATATGTACGTGGACCAGGAACTGGAC
ATCAACCGGCTGTCCGACTACGATGTGGACCATATCGTGCCTCAGAGCTTTCTGAAGGACGACTCCATCG
ACAACAAGGTGCTGACCAGAAGCGACAAGAACCGGGGCAAGAGCGACAACGTGCCCTCCGAAGAGGTCGT
GAAGAAGATGAAGAACTACTGGCGGCAGCTGCTGAACGCCAAGCTGATTACCCAGAGAAAGTTCGACAAT
CTGACCAAGGCCGAGAGAGGCGGCCTGAGCGAACTGGATAAGGCCGGCTTCATCAAGAGACAGCTGGTGG
AAACCCGGCAGATCACAAAGCACGTGGCACAGATCCTGGACTCCCGGATGAACACTAAGTACGACGAGAA
TGACAAGCTGATCCGGGAAGTGAAAGTGATCACCCTGAAGTCCAAGCTGGTGTCCGATTTCCGGAAGGAT
TTCCAGTTTTACAAAGTGCGCGAGATCAACAACTACCACCACGCCCACGACGCCTACCTGAACGCCGTCG
TGGGAACCGCCCTGATCAAAAAGTACCCTAAGCTGGAAAGCGAGTTCGTGTACGGCGACTACAAGGTGTA
CGACGTGCGGAAGATGATCGCCAAGAGCGAGCAGGAAATCGGCAAGGCTACCGCCAAGTACTTCTTCTAC
AGCAACATCATGAACTTTTTCAAGACCGAGATTACCCTGGCCAACGGCGAGATCCGGAAGCGGCCTCTGA
TCGAGACAAACGGCGAAACCGGGGAGATCGTGTGGGATAAGGGCCGGGATTTTGCCACCGTGCGGAAAGT
GCTGAGCATGCCCCAAGTGAATATCGTGAAAAAGACCGAGGTGCAGACAGGCGGCTTCAGCAAAGAGTCT
ATCCTGCCCAAGAGGAACAGCGATAAGCTGATCGCCAGAAAGAAGGACTGGGACCCTAAGAAGTACGGCG
GCTTCGACAGCCCCACCGTGGCCTATTCTGTGCTGGTGGTGGCCAAAGTGGAAAAGGGCAAGTCCAAGAA
ACTGAAGAGTGTGAAAGAGCTGCTGGGGATCACCATCATGGAAAGAAGCAGCTTCGAGAAGAATCCCATC
GACTTTCTGGAAGCCAAGGGCTACAAAGAAGTGAAAAAGGACCTGATCATCAAGCTGCCTAAGTACTCCC
TGTTCGAGCTGGAAAACGGCCGGAAGAGAATGCTGGCCTCTGCCGGCGAACTGCAGAAGGGAAACGAACT
GGCCCTGCCCTCCAAATATGTGAACTTCCTGTACCTGGCCAGCCACTATGAGAAGCTGAAGGGCTCCCCC
GAGGATAATGAGCAGAAACAGCTGTTTGTGGAACAGCACAAGCACTACCTGGACGAGATCATCGAGCAGA
TCAGCGAGTTCTCCAAGAGAGTGATCCTGGCCGACGCTAATCTGGACAAAGTGCTGTCCGCCTACAACAA
GCACCGGGATAAGCCCATCAGAGAGCAGGCCGAGAATATCATCCACCTGTTTACCCTGACCAATTTGGGA
GCCCCTGCCGCCTTTAAGTACTTTGACACCACCATCGACCGGAAGAGGTACACCAGCACCAAAGAGGTGC
TGGACGCCACCCTGATCCACCAGAGCATCACCGGCCTGTACGAGACACGGATCGACCTGTCTCAGCTGGG
AGGTGACAGTGGCGGAAGTGGACTAGTAGGAAGTGGCGGGAGCACTAATCTGAGCGACATCATTGAGAAG
GAGACTGGGAAACAGCTGGTCATTCAGGAGTCCATCCTGATGCTGCCTGAGGAGGTGGAGGAAGTGATCG
GCAACAAGCCAGAGTCTGACATCCTGGTGCACACCGCCTACGACGAGTCCACAGATGAGAATGTGATGCT
GCTGACCTCTGACGCCCCCGAGTATAAGCCTTGGGCCCTGGTCATCCAGGATTCTAACGGCGAGAATAAG
ATCAAGATGCTGAGCGGAGGATCCGGAGGATCTGGAGGCAGCACCAACCTGTCTGACATCATCGAGAAGG
AGACAGGCAAGCAGCTGGTCATCCAGGAGAGCATCCTGATGCTGCCCGAAGAAGTCGAAGAAGTGATCGG
AAACAAGCCTGAGAGCGATATCCTGGTCCATACCGCCTACGACGAGAGTACCGACGAAAATGTGATGCTG
CTGACATCCGACGCCCCAGAGTATAAGCCCTGGGCTCTGGTCATCCAGGATTCCAACGGAGAGAACAAAA
TCAAAATGCTGTCTGGCGGCTCAGAATTCGGATCCCCTGCTGCTAAACGTGTTAAGCTTGATGGGGGTAG
CCCGGCAGCCAAGAGAGTCAAACTCGACGGCGGCTCCCCAGCGGCAAAAAGGGTGAAACTAGACGGGGGT
AGCCCCGCCGCGAAGCGTGTAAAGCTGGATGGAGGATCGCCTGCGGCTAAGCGAGTCAAATTAGACGGTG
GGTCACCGGCTGCAAAGCGCGTCAAATTGGATTGAGCTAGCGCCACCATGGGGCAGAGCGCACATCGCCC
ACAGTCCCCGAGAAGTTGGGGGGAGGGGTCGGCAATTGATCCGGTGCCTAGAGAAGGTGGCGCGGGGTAA
ACTGGGAAAGTGATGTCGTGTACTGGCTCCGCCTTTTTCCCGAGGGTGGGGGAGAACCGTATATAAGTGC
AGTAGTCGCCGTGAACGTTCTTTTTCGCAACGGGTTTGCCGCCAGAACACAGTTCGAACAATTCACCATG
GCCAAGCCTTTGTCTCAAGAAGAATCCACCCTCATTGAAAGAGCAACGGCTACAATCAACAGCATCCCCA
TCTCTGAAGACTACAGCGTCGCCAGCGCAGCTCTCTCTAGCGACGGCCGCATCTTCACTGGTGTCAATGT
ATATCATTTTACTGGGGGACCTTGTGCAGAACTCGTGGTGCTGGGCACTGCTGCTGCTGCGGCAGCTGGC
AACCTGACTTGTATCGTCGCGATCGGAAATGAGAACAGGGGCATCTTGAGCCCCTGCGGACGGTGCCGAC
AGGTGCTTCTCGATCTGCATCCTGGGATCAAAGCCATAGTGAAGGACAGTGATGGACAGCCGACGGCAGT
TGGGATTCGTGAATTGCTGCCCTCTGGTTATGTGTGGGAGGGCGGTACCGAAGGTAGAGGTTCTCTCCTC
ACTTGTGGTGATGTTGAAGAAAACCCTGGTCCAATGTCTAGACTGGACAAGAGCAAAGTCATAAACGGAG
CTCTGGAATTACTCAATGGTGTCGGTATCGAAGGCCTGACGACAAGGAAACTCGCTCAAAAGCTGGGAGT
TGAGCAGCCTACCCTGTACTGGCACGTGAAGAACAAGCGGGCCCTGCTCGATGCCCTGCCAATCGAGATG
CTGGACAGGCATCATACCCACTTCTGCCCCCTGGAAGGCGAGTCATGGCAAGACTTTCTGCGGAACAACG
CCAAGTCATACCGCTGTGCTCTCCTCTCACATCGCGACGGGGCTAAAGTGCATCTCGGCACCCGCCCAAC
AGAGAAACAGTACGAAACCCTGGAAAATCAGCTCGCGTTCCTGTGTCAGCAAGGCTTCTCCCTGGAGAAC
GCACTGTACGCTCTGTCCGCCGTGGGCCACTTTACACTGGGCTGCGTATTGGAGGAACAGGAGCATCAAG
TAGCAAAAGAGGAAAGAGAGACACCTACCACCGATTCTATGCCCCCACTTCTGAGACAAGCAATTGAGCT
GTTCGACCGGCAGGGAGCCGAACCTGCCTTCCTTTTCGGCCTGGAACTAATCATATGTGGCCTGGAGAAA
CAGCTAAAGTGCGAAAGCGGCGGGCCGACCGACGCCCTTGACGATTTTGACTTAGACATGCTCCCAGCCG
ATGCCCTTGACGACTTTGACCTTGATATGCTGCCTGCTGACGCTCTTGACGATTTTGACCTTGACATGCT
CCCCGGGTAAACGCGTTAAGTCGACAATCAACCTCTGGATTACAAAATTTGTGAAAGATTGACTGGTATT
CTTAACTATGTTGCTCCTTTTACGCTATGTGGATACGCTGCTTTAATGCCTTTGTATCATGCTATTGCTT
CCCGTATGGCTTTCATTTTCTCCTCCTTGTATAAATCCTGGTTGCTGTCTCTTTATGAGGAGTTGTGGCC
CGTTGTCAGGCAACGTGGCGTGGTGTGCACTGTGTTTGCTGACGCAACCCCCACTGGTTGGGGCATTGCC
ACCACCTGTCAGCTCCTTTCCGGGACTTTCGCTTTCCCCCTCCCTATTGCCACGGCGGAACTCATCGCCG
CCTGCCTTGCCCGCTGCTGGACAGGGGCTCGGCTGTTGGGCACTGACAATTCCGTGGTGTTGTCGGGGAA
ATCATCGTCCTTTCCTTGGCTGCTCGCCTGTGTTGCCACCTGGATTCTGCGCGGGACGTCCTTCTGCTAC
GTCCCTTCGGCCCTCAATCCAGCGGACCTTCCTTCCCGCGGCCTGCTGCCGGCTCTGCGGCCTCTTCCGC
GTCTTCGCCTTCGCCCTCAGACGAGTCGGATCTCCCTTTGGGCCGCCTCCCCGCGTCGACTTTAAGACCA
ATGACTTACAAGGCAGCTGTAGATCTTAGCCACTTTTTAAAAGAAAAGGGGGGACTGGAAGGGCTAATTC
ACTCCCAACGAAGACAAGATCTGCTTTTTGCTTGTACTGGGTCTCTCTGGTTAGACCAGATCTGAGCCTG
GGAGCTCTCTGGCTAACTAGGGAACCCACTGCTTAAGCCTCAATAAAGCTTGCCTTGAGTGCTTCAAGTA
GTGTGTGCCCGTCTGTTGTGTGACTCTGGTAACTAGAGATCCCTCAGACCCTTTTAGTCAGTGTGGAAAA
TCTCTAGCAGTACGTATAGTAGTTCATGTCATCTTATTATTCAGTATTTATAACTTGCAAAGAAATGAAT
ATCAGAGAGTGAGAGGAACTTGTTTATTGCAGCTTATAATGGTTACAAATAAAGCAATAGCATCACAAAT
TTCACAAATAAAGCATTTTTTTCACTGCATTCTAGTTGTGGTTTGTCCAAACTCATCAATGTATCTTATC
ATGTCTGGCTCTAGCTATCCCGCCCCTAACTCCGCCCATCCCGCCCCTAACTCCGCCCAGTTCCGCCCAT
TCTCCGCCCCATGGCTGACTAATTTTTTTTATTTATGCAGAGGCCGAGGCCGCCTCGGCCTCTGAGCTAT
TCCAGAAGTAGTGAGGAGGCTTTTTTGGAGGCCTAGGGACGTACCCAATTCGCCCTATAGTGAGTCGTAT
TACGCGCGCTCACTGGCCGTCGTTTTACAACGTCGTGACTGGGAAAACCCTGGCGTTACCCAACTTAATC
GCCTTGCAGCACATCCCCCTTTCGCCAGCTGGCGTAATAGCGAAGAGGCCCGCACCGATCGCCCTTCCCA
ACAGTTGCGCAGCCTGAATGGCGAATGGG
[124 nt withheld, positions 9830-9953]
C
[91 nt withheld, positions 9955-10045]
A
[49 nt withheld, positions 10047-10095]
CCTTTGACGTTGGAGTCCACGTTCTTT
[37 nt withheld, positions 10123-10159]
ACCCTATCTCGGTCTATTCTTTTGATTTATAAGGGATTTTGCCGATTTCGGCCTATTGGTTAAAAAATGA
GCTGATTTAACAAAAATTTAACGCGAATTTTAACAAAATATTAACGCTTACAATTTAGGTGGCACTTTTC
GGGGAAATGTGCGCGGAACCCCTATTTGTTTATTTTTCTAAATACATTCAAATATGTATCCGCTCATGAG
ACAATAACCCTGATAAATGCTTCAATAATATTGAAAAAGGAAGAGTATGAGTATTCAACATTTCCGTGTC
GCCCTTATTCCCTTTTTTGCGGCATTTTGCCTTCCTGTTTTTGCTCACCCAGAAACGCTGGTGAAAGTAA
AAGATGCTGAAGATCAGTTGGGTGCACGAGTGGGTTACATCGAACTGGATCTCAACAGCGGTAAGATCCT
TGAGAGTTTTCGCCCCGAAGAACGTTTTCCAATGATGAGCACTTTTAAAGTTCTGCTATGTGGCGCGGTA
TTATCCCGTATTGACGCCGGGCAAGAGCAACTCGGTCGCCGCATACACTATTCTCAGAATGACTTGGTTG
AGTACTCACCAGTCACAGAAAAGCATCTTACGGATGGCATGACAGTAAGAGAATTATGCAGTGCTGCCAT
AACCATGAGTGATAACACTGCGGCCAACTTACTTCTGACAACGATCGGAGGACCGAAGGAGCTAACCGCT
TTTTTGCACAACATGGGGGATCATGTAACTCGCCTTGATCGTTGGGAACCGGAGCTGAATGAAGCCATAC
CAAACGACGAGCGTGACACCACGATGCCTGTAGCAATGGCAACAACGTTGCGCAAACTATTAACTGGCGA
ACTACTTACTCTAGCTTCCCGGCAACAATTAATAGACTGGATGGAGGCGGATAAAGTTGCAGGACCACTT
CTGCGCTCGGCCCTTCCGGCTGGCTGGTTTATTGCTGATAAATCTGGAGCCGGTGAGCGTGGGTCTCGCG
GTATCATTGCAGCACTGGGGCCAGATGGTAAGCCCTCCCGTATCGTAGTTATCTACACGACGGGGAGTCA
GGCAACTATGGATGAACGAAATAGACAGATCGCTGAGATAGGTGCCTCACTGATTAAGCATTGGTAACTG
TCAGACCAAGTTTACTCATATATACTTTAGATTGATTTAAAACTTCATTTTTAATTTAAAAGGATCTAGG
TGAAGATCCTTTTTGATAATCTCATGACCAAAATCCCTTAACGTGAGTTTTCGTTCCACTGAGCGTCAGA
CCCCGTAGAAAAGATCAAAGGATCTTCTTGAGATCCTTTTTTTCTGCGCGTAATCTGCTGCTTGCAAACA
AAAAAACCACCGCTACCAGCGGTGGTTTGTTTGCCGGATCAAGAGCTACCAACTCTTTTTCCGAAGGTAA
CTGGCTTCAGCAGAGCGCAGATACCAAATACTGTTCTTCTAGTGTAGCCGTAGTTAGGCCACCACTTCAA
GAACTCTGTAGCACCGCCTACATACCTCGCTCTGCTAATCCTGTTACCAGTGGCTGCTGCCAGTGGCGAT
AAGTCGTGTCTTACCGGGTTGGACTCAAGACGATAGTTACCGGATAAGGCGCAGCGGTCGGGCTGAACGG
GGGGTTCGTGCACACAGCCCAGCTTGGAGCGAACGACCTACACCGAACTGAGATACCTACAGCGTGAGCT
ATGAGAAAGCGCCACGCTTCCCGAAGGGAGAAAGGCGGACAGGTATCCGGTAAGCGGCAGGGTCGGAACA
GGAGAGCGCACGAGGGAGCTTCCAGGGGGAAACGCCTGGTATCTTTATAGTCCTGTCGGGTTTCGCCACC
TCTGACTTGAGCGTCGATTTTTGTGATGCTCGTCAGGGGGGCGGAGCCTATGGAAAAACGCCAGCAACGC
GGCCTTTTTACGGTTCCTGGCCTTTTGCTGGCCTTTTGCTCACATGTTCTTTCCTGCGTTATCCCCTGAT
TCTGTGGATAACCGTATTACCGCCTTTGAGTGAGCTGATACCGCTCGCCGCAGCCGAACGACCGAGCGCA
GCGAGTCAGTGAGCGAGGAAGCGGAAGAGCGCCCAATACGCAAACCGCCTCTCCCCGCGCGTTGGCCGAT
TCATTAATGCAGCTGGCACGACAGGTTTCCCGACTGGAAAGCGGGCAGTAAGCGCAACGCAATTAATGTG
AGTTAGCTCACTCATTAGGCACCCCAGGCTTTACACTTTATGCTTCCGGCTCGTATGTTGTGTGGAATTG
TGAGCGGATAACAATTTCACACAGGAAACAGCTATGACCATGATTACGCCAAGCGCGCAATTAACCCTCA
CTAAAGGGAACAAAAGCTGGAGCTGCAAGCTTAATGTAGTCTTATGCAATACTCTTGTAGTCTTGCAACA
TGGTAACGATGAGTTAGCAACATGCCTTACAAGGAGAGAAAAAGCACCGTGCATGCCGATTGGTGGAAGT
AAGGTGGTACGATCGTGCCTTATTAGGAAGGCAACAGACGGGTCTGACATGGATTGGACGAACCACTGAA
TTGCCGCATTGCAGAGATATTGTATTTAAGTGCCTAGCTCGATACATAAACGGGTCTCTCTGGTTAGACC
AGATCTGAGCCTGGGAGCTCTCTGGCTAACTAGGGAACCCACTGCTTAAGCCTCAATAAAGCTTGCCTTG
AGTGCTTCAAGTAGTGTGTGCCCGTCTGTTGTGTGACTCTGGTAACTAGAGATCCCTCAGACCCTTTTAG
TCAGTGTGGAAAATCTCTAGCAGTGGCGCCCGAACAGGGACTTGAAAGCGAAAGGGAAACCAGAGGAGCT
CTCTCGACGCAGGACTCGGCTTGCTGAAGCGCGCACGGCAAGAGGCGAGGGGCGGCGACTGGTGAGTACG
CCAAAAATTTTGACTAGCGGAGGCTAGAAGGAGAGAGATGGGTGCGAGAGCGTCAGTATTAAGCGGGGGA
GAATTAGATCGCGATGGGAAAAAATTCGGTTAAGGCCAGGGGGAAAGAAAAAATATAAATTAAAACATAT
AGTATGGGCAAGCAGGGAGCTAGAACGATTCGCAGTTAATCCTGGCCTGTTAGAAACATCAGAAGGCTGT
AGACAAATACTGGGACAGCTACAACCATCCCTTCAGACAGGATCAGAAGAACTTAGATCATTATATAATA
CAGTAGCAACCCTCTATTGTGTGCATCAAAGGATAGAGATAAAAGACACCAAGGAAGCTTTAGACAAGAT
AGAGGAAGAGCAAAACAAAAGTAAGACCACCGCACAGCAAGCGGCCGCTGATCTTCAGACCTGGAGGAGG
AGATATGAGGGACAATTGGAGAAGTGAATTATATAAATATAAAGTAGTAAAAATTGAACCATTAGGAGTA
GCACCCACCAAGGCAAAGAGAAGAGTGGTGCAGAGAGAAAAAAGAGCAGTGGGAATAGGAGCTTTGTTCC
TTGGGTTCTTGGGAGCAGCAGGAAGCACTATGGGCGCAGCGTCAATGACGCTGACGGTACAGGCCAGACA
ATTATTGTCTGGTATAGTGCAGCAGCAGAACAATTTGCTGAGGGCTATTGAGGCGCAACAGCATCTGTTG
CAACTCACAGTCTGGGGCATCAAGCAGCTCCAGGCAAGAATCCTGGCTGTGGAAAGATACCTAAAGGATC
AACAGCTCCTGGGGATTTGGGGTTGCTCTGGAAAACTCATTTGCACCACTGCTGTGCCTTGGAATGCTAG
TTGGAGTAATAAATCTCTGGAACAGATTTGGAATCACACGACCTGGATGGAGTGGGACAGAGAAATTAAC
AATTACACAAGCTTAATACACTCCTTAATTGAAGAATCGCAAAACCAGCAAGAAAAGAATGAACAAGAAT
TATTGGAATTAGATAAATGGGCAAGTTTGTGGAATTGGTTTAACATAACAAATTGGCTGTGGTATATAAA
ATTATTCATAATGATAGTAGGAGGCTTGGTAGGTTTAAGAATAGTTTTTGCTGTACTTTCTATAGTGAAT
A
